Addgene plasmid #105150: pFA6a- mECitrine-kanMX6
Purpose: Yeast gene targeting
Depositing lab: Jian-Qiu Wu. Depositing organization: Ohio State University. Publication: Roles of putative Rho-GEF Gef2 in division-site positioning and contractile-ring function in fission yeast cytokinesis. Ye Y, Lee IJ, Runge KW, Wu JQ. Mol Biol Cell. 2012 Apr;23(7):1181-95. doi: 10.1091/mbc.E11-09-0800. Epub 2012 Feb 1. PubMed 22298427.
Backbone
  Vector backbone: pFA6a
  Backbone size w/o insert (bp): 4170
  Vector type: Bacterial Expression, Yeast Expression
  Selectable markers: KanMX6 (select with G418)
Growth in bacteria
  Bacterial resistance: Ampicillin, 100 μg/mL
  Growth temperature: 37°C
  Growth strain: DH5alpha
  Copy number: High Copy
Gene/Insert
  Gene/Insert name: mECitrine-kanMX6 (alt name: monomeric enhanced Citrine)
  Insert size (bp): 720
  Mutation: F64L, Q69M, A206K
  Tag / fusion protein: mECitrine (C terminal on insert)
  Cloning method: Restriction Enzyme; 5′ cloning site PacI (not destroyed); 3′ cloning site AscI (not destroyed)
Terms and licenses: Academic/Nonprofit Terms; Industry Terms: Not Available to Industry
Depositor comments: mECitrine is brighter than mYFP at least for some proteins. mECitrine was constructed from mYFP (S65G, V68L, Q69K, S72A, T203Y, and A206K) by introducing the F64L and Q69M mutations. Also used in PMID: 22427686. The sizes of backbone and inserts are approximate, and do not include the selectable marker.
How to cite: pFA6a- mECitrine-kanMX6 was a gift from Jian-Qiu Wu (Addgene plasmid # 105150 ; http://n2t.net/addgene:105150 ; RRID:Addgene_105150)
