[The description below was written by a language model from this plasmid's Addgene catalogue record and pLannotate feature annotations shown in this document.]
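Description:
pFA6a-mECitrine-kanMX6 is a PCR-template plasmid of the pFA6a family used for gene targeting in yeast; the associated work was done in fission yeast. It is not designed to replicate in yeast, as no yeast origin is annotated. It is maintained in E. coli as a high-copy plasmid through a ColE1/pUC-type origin and an ampicillin resistance gene (β-lactamase with its own promoter). The sequenced record is about 4.9 kb. It also carries SP6 and T7 phage promoters flanking the module, along with short lacI, rop and bom fragments that are backbone remnants with no evident function here.

The payload is a tagging module made of three parts in the same orientation: the coding sequence for monomeric enhanced Citrine (about 720 bp, cloned between retained PacI and AscI sites), the S. cerevisiae ADH1 transcription terminator, and the kanMX6 marker, which confers G418 resistance in yeast. No promoter drives the fluorescent protein, because the cassette is meant to be amplified with primers carrying homology to a chromosomal locus and integrated by homologous recombination at the 3′ end of a target gene. This yields a C-terminal mECitrine fusion expressed from the native promoter and terminated by the ADH1 terminator, with integrants selected on G418.

mECitrine was derived from monomeric YFP (which already carries A206K) by introducing F64L and Q69M, and the depositor notes it is brighter than mYFP for at least some fusion proteins. The automated annotation labels this reading frame "10B", an early Aequorea victoria YFP-type variant, reflecting sequence similarity rather than a different insert.
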