Features (pLannotate 1.2.2; 11 found; start..end, strand, type, name):
     14..32      +  promoter       SP6 promoter: promoter for bacteriophage SP6 RNA polymerase
     93..803     +  CDS            10B: 10B is a fluorescent protein published in 1996, derived from Aequorea victoria.
    827..1014    +  terminator     ADH1 terminator: S. cerevisiae ADH1; transcription terminator for the S. cerevisiae alcohol dehydrogenase 1 (ADH1) gene
   1089..2445    +  gene           kanMX: yeast selectable marker conferring kanamycin resistance (Wach et al., 1994)
   2550..2568    -  promoter       T7 promoter: promoter for bacteriophage T7 RNA polymerase
   2590..2643    -  CDS            lacI (fragment): lac repressor; lacI; The lac repressor binds to the lac operator to inhibit transcription in E. coli. This inhibition can be relieved by adding lactose or isopropyl-β-D-thiogalactopyranoside (IPTG).
   2826..3414    -  rep_origin     ori: high-copy-number ColE1/pMB1/pBR322/pUC origin of replication
   3585..4445    -  CDS            AmpR: β-lactamase; bla; confers resistance to ampicillin, carbenicillin, and related antibiotics
   4446..4550    -  promoter       AmpR promoter: bla
   4645..4680    +  CDS            rop (fragment): Rop protein, which maintains plasmids at low copy number; rop
   4782..4833    +  misc_feature   bom (fragment): basis of mobility region from pBR322
>Addgene plasmid #105150 | pFA6a- mECitrine-kanMX6 | addgene full sequence | sequence record 203244 | Addgene NGS Result
TCATACACATACGATTTAGGTGACACTATAGAACGCGGCCGCCAGCTGAAGCTTCGTACGCTGCAGGTCG
ACGGATCCCCGGGTTAATTAACAGTAAAGGAGAAGAACTTTTCACTGGAGTTGTCCCAATTCTTGTTGAA
TTAGATGGTGATGTTAATGGGCACAAATTTTCTGTCAGTGGAGAGGGTGAAGGTGATGCAACATACGGAA
AACTTACCCTTAAATTTATTTGCACTACTGGAAAACTACCTGTTCCATGGCCAACACTTGTCACTACTTT
GGGTTATGGTCTAATGTGCTTTGCTAGATACCCAGATCATATGAAACGGCATGACTTTTTCAAGAGTGCC
ATGCCCGAAGGTTATGTACAGGAAAGAACTATATTTTTCAAAGATGACGGGAACTACAAGACACGTGCTG
AAGTCAAGTTTGAAGGTGATACCCTTGTTAATAGAATCGAGTTAAAAGGTATTGATTTTAAAGAAGATGG
AAACATTCTTGGACACAAATTGGAATACAACTATAACTCACACAATGTATACATCATGGCAGACAAACAA
AAGAATGGAATCAAAGTTAACTTCAAAATTAGACACAACATTGAAGATGGAAGCGTTCAACTAGCAGACC
ATTATCAACAAAATACTCCAATTGGCGATGGCCCTGTCCTTTTACCAGACAACCATTACCTGTCCTATCA
ATCTAAGCTTTCGAAAGATCCCAACGAAAAGAGAGACCACATGGTCCTTCTTGAGTTTGTAACAGCTGCT
GGGATTACACATGGCATGGATGAACTATACAAATAGGGCGCGCCACTTCTAAATAAGCGAATTTCTTATG
ATTTATGATTTTTATTATTAAATAAGTTATAAAAAAAATAAGTGTATACAAATTTTAAAGTGACTCTTAG
GTTTTAAAACGAAAATTCTTATTCTTGAGTAACTCTTTCCTGTAGGTCAGGTTGCTTTCTCAGGTATAGT
ATGAGGTCGCTCTTATTGACCACACCTCTACCGGCAGATCCGCTAGGGATAACAGGGTAATATAGATCTG
TTTAGCTTGCCTCGTCCCCGCCGGGTCACCCGGCCAGCGACATGGAGGCCCAGAATACCCTCCTTGACAG
TCTTGACGTGCGCAGCTCAGGGGCATGATGTGACTGTCGCCCGTACATTTAGCCCATACATCCCCATGTA
TAATCATTTGCATCCATACATTTTGATGGCCGCACGGCGCGAAGCAAAAATTACGGCTCCTCGCTGCAGA
CCTGCGAGCAGGGAAACGCTCCCCTCACAGACGCGTTGAATTGTCCCCACGCCGCGCCCCTGTAGAGAAA
TATAAAAGGTTAGGATTTGCCACTGAGGTTCTTCTTTCATATACTTCCTTTTAAAATCTTGCTAGGATAC
AGTTCTCACATCACATCCGAACATAAACAACCATGGGTAAGGAAAAGACTCACGTTTCGAGGCCGCGATT
AAATTCCAACATGGATGCTGATTTATATGGGTATAAATGGGCTCGCGATAATGTCGGGCAATCAGGTGCG
ACAATCTATCGATTGTATGGGAAGCCCGATGCGCCAGAGTTGTTTCTGAAACATGGCAAAGGTAGCGTTG
CCAATGATGTTACAGATGAGATGGTCAGACTAAACTGGCTGACGGAATTTATGCCTCTTCCGACCATCAA
GCATTTTATCCGTACTCCTGATGATGCATGGTTACTCACCACTGCGATCCCCGGCAAAACAGCATTCCAG
GTATTAGAAGAATATCCTGATTCAGGTGAAAATATTGTTGATGCGCTGGCAGTGTTCCTGCGCCGGTTGC
ATTCGATTCCTGTTTGTAATTGTCCTTTTAACAGCGATCGCGTATTTCGTCTCGCTCAGGCGCAATCACG
AATGAATAACGGTTTGGTTGATGCGAGTGATTTTGATGACGAGCGTAATGGCTGGCCTGTTGAACAAGTC
TGGAAAGAAATGCATAAGCTTTTGCCATTCTCACCGGATTCAGTCGTCACTCATGGTGATTTCTCACTTG
ATAACCTTATTTTTGACGAGGGGAAATTAATAGGTTGTATTGATGTTGGACGAGTCGGAATCGCAGACCG
ATACCAGGATCTTGCCATCCTATGGAACTGCCTCGGTGAGTTTTCTCCTTCATTACAGAAACGGCTTTTT
CAAAAATATGGTATTGATAATCCTGATATGAATAAATTGCAGTTTCATTTGATGCTCGATGAGTTTTTCT
AATCAGTACTGACAATAAAAAGATTCTTGTTTTCAAGAACTTGTCATTTGTATAGTTTTTTTATATTGTA
GTTGTTCTATTTTAATCAAATGTTAGCGTGATTTATATTTTTTTTCGCCTCGACATCATCTGCCCAGATG
CGAAGTTAAGTGCGCAGAAAGTAATATCATGCGTCAATCGTATGTGAATGCTGGTCGCTATACTGCTGTC
GATTCGATACTAACGCCGCCATCCAGTTTAAACGAGCTCGAATTCATCGATGATATCAGATCCACTAGTG
GCCTATGCGGCCGCGGATCTGCCGGTCTCCCTATAGTGAGTCGTATTAATTTCGATAAGCCAGGTTAACC
TGCATTAATGAATCGGCCAACGCGCGGGGAGAGGCGGTTTGCGTATTGGGCGCTCTTCCGCTTCCTCGCT
CACTGACTCGCTGCGCTCGGTCGTTCGGCTGCGGCGAGCGGTATCAGCTCACTCAAAGGCGGTAATACGG
TTATCCACAGAATCAGGGGATAACGCAGGAAAGAACATGTGAGCAAAAGGCCAGCAAAAGGCCAGGAACC
GTAAAAAGGCCGCGTTGCTGGCGTTTTTCCATAGGCTCCGCCCCCCTGACGAGCATCACAAAAATCGACG
CTCAAGTCAGAGGTGGCGAAACCCGACAGGACTATAAAGATACCAGGCGTTTCCCCCTGGAAGCTCCCTC
GTGCGCTCTCCTGTTCCGACCCTGCCGCTTACCGGATACCTGTCCGCCTTTCTCCCTTCGGGAAGCGTGG
CGCTTTCTCATAGCTCACGCTGTAGGTATCTCAGTTCGGTGTAGGTCGTTCGCTCCAAGCTGGGCTGTGT
GCACGAACCCCCCGTTCAGCCCGACCGCTGCGCCTTATCCGGTAACTATCGTCTTGAGTCCAACCCGGTA
AGACACGACTTATCGCCACTGGCAGCAGCCACTGGTAACAGGATTAGCAGAGCGAGGTATGTAGGCGGTG
CTACAGAGTTCTTGAAGTGGTGGCCTAACTACGGCTACACTAGAAGAACAGTATTTGGTATCTGCGCTCT
GCTGAAGCCAGTTACCTTCGGAAAAAGAGTTGGTAGCTCTTGATCCGGCAAACAAACCACCGCTGGTAGC
GGTGGTTTTTTTGTTTGCAAGCAGCAGATTACGCGCAGAAAAAAAGGATCTCAAGAAGATCCTTTGATCT
TTTCTACGGGGTCTGACGCTCAGTGGAACGAAAACTCACGTTAAGGGATTTTGGTCATGAGATTATCAAA
AAGGATCTTCACCTAGATCCTTTTAAATTAAAAATGAAGTTTTAAATCAATCTAAAGTATATATGAGTAA
ACTTGGTCTGACAGTTACCAATGCTTAATCAGTGAGGCACCTATCTCAGCGATCTGTCTATTTCGTTCAT
CCATAGTTGCCTGACTCCCCGTCGTGTAGATAACTACGATACGGGAGGGCTTACCATCTGGCCCCAGTGC
TGCAATGATACCGCGAGACCCACGCTCACCGGCTCCAGATTTATCAGCAATAAACCAGCCAGCCGGAAGG
GCCGAGCGCAGAAGTGGTCCTGCAACTTTATCCGCCTCCATCCAGTCTATTAATTGTTGCCGGGAAGCTA
GAGTAAGTAGTTCGCCAGTTAATAGTTTGCGCAACGTTGTTGCCATTGCTACAGGCATCGTGGTGTCACG
CTCGTCGTTTGGTATGGCTTCATTCAGCTCCGGTTCCCAACGATCAAGGCGAGTTACATGATCCCCCATG
TTGTGCAAAAAAGCGGTTAGCTCCTTCGGTCCTCCGATCGTTGTCAGAAGTAAGTTGGCCGCAGTGTTAT
CACTCATGGTTATGGCAGCACTGCATAATTCTCTTACTGTCATGCCATCCGTAAGATGCTTTTCTGTGAC
TGGTGAGTACTCAACCAAGTCATTCTGAGAATAGTGTATGCGGCGACCGAGTTGCTCTTGCCCGGCGTCA
ATACGGGATAATACCGCGCCACATAGCAGAACTTTAAAAGTGCTCATCATTGGAAAACGTTCTTCGGGGC
GAAAACTCTCAAGGATCTTACCGCTGTTGAGATCCAGTTCGATGTAACCCACTCGTGCACCCAACTGATC
TTCAGCATCTTTTACTTTCACCAGCGTTTCTGGGTGAGCAAAAACAGGAAGGCAAAATGCCGCAAAAAAG
GGAATAAGGGCGACACGGAAATGTTGAATACTCATACTCTTCCTTTTTCAATATTATTGAAGCATTTATC
AGGGTTATTGTCTCATGAGCGGATACATATTTGAATGTATTTAGAAAAATAAACAAATAGGGGTTCCGCG
CACATTTCCCCGAAAAGTGCCACCTGACGTCTAAGAAACCATTATTATCATGACATTAACCTATAAAAAT
AGGCGTATCACGAGGCCCTTTCGTCTCGCGCGTTTCGGTGATGACGGTGAAAACCTCTGACACATGCAGC
TCCCGGAGACGGTCACAGCTTGTCTGTAAGCGGATGCCGGGAGCAGACAAGCCCGTCAGGGCGCGTCAGC
GGGTGTTGGCGGGTGTCGGGGCTGGCTTAACTATGCGGCATCAGAGCAGATTGTACTGAGAGTGCACCAT
ATGGACATATTGTCGTTAGAACGCGGCTACAATTAATACATAACCTTATGTA
